>Addgene plasmid #194119 | pEGFPC1 FRB | addgene full sequence | sequence record 380660 | Addgene NGS Result
TAGTTATTAATAGTAATCAATTACGGGGTCATTAGTTCATAGCCCATATATGGAGTTCCGCGTTACATAA
CTTACGGTAAATGGCCCGCCTGGCTGACCGCCCAACGACCCCCGCCCATTGACGTCAATAATGACGTATG
TTCCCATAGTAACGCCAATAGGGACTTTCCATTGACGTCAATGGGTGGAGTATTTACGGTAAACTGCCCA
CTTGGCAGTACATCAAGTGTATCATATGCCAAGTACGCCCCCTATTGACGTCAATGACGGTAAATGGCCC
GCCTGGCATTATGCCCAGTACATGACCTTATGGGACTTTCCTACTTGGCAGTACATCTACGTATTAGTCA
TCGCTATTACCATGGTGATGCGGTTTTGGCAGTACATCAATGGGCGTGGATAGCGGTTTGACTCACGGGG
ATTTCCAAGTCTCCACCCCATTGACGTCAATGGGAGTTTGTTTTGGCACCAAAATCAACGGGACTTTCCA
AAATGTCGTAACAACTCCGCCCCATTGACGCAAATGGGCGGTAGGCGTGTACGGTGGGAGGTCTATATAA
GCAGAGCTGGTTTAGTGAACCGTCAGATCCGCTAGCGCTACCGGTCGCCACCATGGTGAGCAAGGGCGAG
GAGCTGTTCACCGGGGTGGTGCCCATCCTGGTCGAGCTGGACGGCGACGTAAACGGCCACAAGTTCAGCG
TGTCCGGCGAGGGCGAGGGCGATGCCACCTACGGCAAGCTGACCCTGAAGTTCATCTGCACCACCGGCAA
GCTGCCCGTGCCCTGGCCCACCCTCGTGACCACCCTGACCTACGGCGTGCAGTGCTTCAGCCGCTACCCC
GACCACATGAAGCAGCACGACTTCTTCAAGTCCGCCATGCCCGAAGGCTACGTCCAGGAGCGCACCATCT
TCTTCAAGGACGACGGCAACTACAAGACCCGCGCCGAGGTGAAGTTCGAGGGCGACACCCTGGTGAACCG
CATCGAGCTGAAGGGCATCGACTTCAAGGAGGACGGCAACATCCTGGGGCACAAGCTGGAGTACAACTAC
AACAGCCACAACGTCTATATCATGGCCGACAAGCAGAAGAACGGCATCAAGGTGAACTTCAAGATCCGCC
ACAACATCGAGGACGGCAGCGTGCAGCTCGCCGACCACTACCAGCAGAACACCCCCATCGGCGACGGCCC
CGTGCTGCTGCCCGACAACCACTACCTGAGCACCCAGTCCGCCCTGAGCAAAGACCCCAACGAGAAGCGC
GATCACATGGTCCTGCTGGAGTTCGTGACCGCCGCCGGGATCACTCTCGGCATGGACGAGCTGTACAAGT
CCGGACTCAGATCTCGAGCTGAGCTGATTCGAGTAGCCATCCTCTGGCAT
[270 nt withheld, positions 1381-1650]
GGATCCACCGGATCTAGATAACTGATCATAATCAGCCATACCACATTTGTAGAGGTTTTACTTGCTTTAA
AAAACCTCCCACACCTCCCCCTGAACCTGAAACATAAAATGAATGCAATTGTTGTTGTTAACTTGTTTAT
TGCAGCTTATAATGGTTACAAATAAAGCAATAGCATCACAAATTTCACAAATAAAGCATTTTTTTCACTG
CATTCTAGTTGTGGTTTGTCCAAACTCATCAATGTATCTTAACGCGTAAATTGTAAGCGTTAATATTTTG
TTAAAATTCGCGTTAAATTTTTGTTAAATCAGCTCATTTTTTAACCAATAGGCCGAAATCGGCAAAATCC
CTTATAAATCAAAAGAATAGACCGAGATAGGGT
[37 nt withheld, positions 2034-2070]
AAAGAACGTGGACTCCAACGTCAAAGG
[49 nt withheld, positions 2098-2146]
T
[91 nt withheld, positions 2148-2238]
G
[124 nt withheld, positions 2240-2363]
CAGGTGGCACTTTTCGGGGAAATGTGCGCGGAACCCCTATTTGTTTATTTTTCTAAATACATTCAAATAT
GTATCCGCTCATGAGACAATAACCCTGATAAATGCTTCAATAATATTGAAAAAGGAAGAGTCCTGAGGCG
GAAAGAACCAGCTGTGGAATGTGTGTCAGTTAGGGTGTGGAAAGTCCCCAGGCTCCCCAGCAGGCAGAAG
TATGCAAAGCATGCATCTCAATTAGTCAGCAACCAGGTGTGGAAAGTCCCCAGGCTCCCCAGCAGGCAGA
AGTATGCAAAGCATGCATCTCAATTAGTCAGCAACCATAGTCCCGCCCCTAACTCCGCCCATCCCGCCCC
TAACTCCGCCCAGTTCCGCCCATTCTCCGCCCCATGGCTGACTAATTTTTTTTATTTATGCAGAGGCCGA
GGCCGCCTCGGCCTCTGAGCTATTCCAGAAGTAGTGAGGAGGCTTTTTTGGAGGCCTAGGCTTTTGCAAA
GATCGATCAAGAGACAGGATGAGGATCGTTTCGCATGATTGAACAAGATGGATTGCACGCAGGTTCTCCG
GCCGCTTGGGTGGAGAGGCTATTCGGCTATGACTGGGCACAACAGACAATCGGCTGCTCTGATGCCGCCG
TGTTCCGGCTGTCAGCGCAGGGGCGCCCGGTTCTTTTTGTCAAGACCGACCTGTCCGGTGCCCTGAATGA
ACTGCAAGACGAGGCAGCGCGGCTATCGTGGCTGGCCACGACGGGCGTTCCTTGCGCAGCTGTGCTCGAC
GTTGTCACTGAAGCGGGAAGGGACTGGCTGCTATTGGGCGAAGTGCCGGGGCAGGATCTCCTGTCATCTC
ACCTTGCTCCTGCCGAGAAAGTATCCATCATGGCTGATGCAATGCGGCGGCTGCATACGCTTGATCCGGC
TACCTGCCCATTCGACCACCAAGCGAAACATCGCATCGAGCGAGCACGTACTCGGATGGAAGCCGGTCTT
GTCGATCAGGATGATCTGGACGAAGAGCATCAGGGGCTCGCGCCAGCCGAACTGTTCGCCAGGCTCAAGG
CGAGCATGCCCGACGGCGAGGATCTCGTCGTGACCCATGGCGATGCCTGCTTGCCGAATATCATGGTGGA
AAATGGCCGCTTTTCTGGATTCATCGACTGTGGCCGGCTGGGTGTGGCGGACCGCTATCAGGACATAGCG
TTGGCTACCCGTGATATTGCTGAAGAGCTTGGCGGCGAATGGGCTGACCGCTTCCTCGTGCTTTACGGTA
TCGCCGCTCCCGATTCGCAGCGCATCGCCTTCTATCGCCTTCTTGACGAGTTCTTCTGAGCGGGACTCTG
GGGTTCGAAATGACCGACCAAGCGACGCCCAACCTGCCATCACGAGATTTCGATTCCACCGCCGCCTTCT
ATGAAAGGTTGGGCTTCGGAATCGTTTTCCGGGACGCCGGCTGGATGATCCTCCAGCGCGGGGATCTCAT
GCTGGAGTTCTTCGCCCACCCTAGGGGGAGGCTAACTGAAACACGGAAGGAGACAATACCGGAAGGAACC
CGCGCTATGACGGCAATAAAAAGACAGAATAAAACGCACGGTGTTGGGTCGTTTGTTCATAAACGCGGGG
TTCGGTCCCAGGGCTGGCACTCTGTCGATACCCCACCGAGACCCCATTGGGGCCAATACGCCCGCGTTTC
TTCCTTTTCCCCACCCCACCCCCCAAGTTCGGGTGAAGGCCCAGGGCTCGCAGCCAACGTCGGGGCGGCA
GGCCCTGCCATAGCCTCAGGTTACTCATATATACTTTAGATTGATTTAAAACTTCATTTTTAATTTAAAA
GGATCTAGGTGAAGATCCTTTTTGATAATCTCATGACCAAAATCCCTTAACGTGAGTTTTCGTTCCACTG
AGCGTCAGACCCCGTAGAAAAGATCAAAGGATCTTCTTGAGATCCTTTTTTTCTGCGCGTAATCTGCTGC
TTGCAAACAAAAAAACCACCGCTACCAGCGGTGGTTTGTTTGCCGGATCAAGAGCTACCAACTCTTTTTC
CGAAGGTAACTGGCTTCAGCAGAGCGCAGATACCAAATACTGTTCTTCTAGTGTAGCCGTAGTTAGGCCA
CCACTTCAAGAACTCTGTAGCACCGCCTACATACCTCGCTCTGCTAATCCTGTTACCAGTGGCTGCTGCC
AGTGGCGATAAGTCGTGTCTTACCGGGTTGGACTCAAGACGATAGTTACCGGATAAGGCGCAGCGGTCGG
GCTGAACGGGGGGTTCGTGCACACAGCCCAGCTTGGAGCGAACGACCTACACCGAACTGAGATACCTACA
GCGTGAGCTATGAGAAAGCGCCACGCTTCCCGAAGGGAGAAAGGCGGACAGGTATCCGGTAAGCGGCAGG
GTCGGAACAGGAGAGCGCACGAGGGAGCTTCCAGGGGGAAACGCCTGGTATCTTTATAGTCCTGTCGGGT
TTCGCCACCTCTGACTTGAGCGTCGATTTTTGTGATGCTCGTCAGGGGGGCGGAGCCTATGGAAAAACGC
CAGCAACGCGGCCTTTTTACGGTTCCTGGCCTTTTGCTGGCCTTTTGCTCACATGTTCTTTCCTGCGTTA
TCCCCTGATTCTGTGGATAACCGTATTACCGCCATGCAT
Features (pLannotate 1.2.2; 15 found; start..end, strand, type, name):
     61..364     +  enhancer       CMV enhancer: human cytomegalovirus immediate early enhancer
    365..568     +  promoter       CMV promoter: human cytomegalovirus (CMV) immediate early promoter
    613..1329    +  CDS            EGFP: EGFP is a basic (constitutively fluorescent) green fluorescent protein published in 1996, derived from Aequorea victoria. It is reported to be a rapidly-maturing weak dimer with moderate acid sensitivity.
   1330..1350    +  misc_feature   MCS (fragment): multiple cloning site
   1351..1650    +  CDS            MTOR (fragment) (sequence partly withheld): MTOR_HUMAN - Also known as FRAP, FRAP1, FRAP2, RAFT1, RAPT1. Experimental evidence at protein level: Swiss-Prot protein existence level 1. Serine/threonine protein kinase which is a central regulator of cellular metabolism, growth and survival in response to hormones, growth factors, nutrients, energy and stress signals (PubMed:12087098, PubMed:12150925, PubMed:12150926, PubMed:12231510, PubMed:12718876, PubMed:14651849, PubMed:15268862, PubMed:15467718, PubMed:15545625, PubMed:15718470, PubMed:18497260, PubMed:18762023, PubMed:18925875, PubMed:20516213, PubMed:20537536, PubMed:21659604, PubMe
   1673..1757    +  CDS            large T antigen (fragment): large T antigen from SV40 (simian virus 40)
   1780..1901    +  polyA_signal   SV40 poly(A) signal: SV40 polyadenylation signal
   1935..2363    -  rep_origin     f1 ori (sequence partly withheld): f1 bacteriophage origin of replication; arrow indicates direction of (+) strand synthesis
   2390..2494    +  promoter       AmpR promoter: bla
   2496..2853    +  promoter       SV40 promoter: SV40 enhancer and early promoter
   2888..3682    +  CDS            NeoR/KanR: aminoglycoside phosphotransferase from Tn5; aph(3')-II (or nptII); confers resistance to neomycin, kanamycin, and G418 (Geneticin®)
   3703..3855    +  CDS            ble (fragment): BLE_KLEPN - Experimental evidence at protein level: Swiss-Prot protein existence level 1. Binding protein with a strong affinity to the bleomycin family of antibiotics. Binds to CL990; an antimitotic-antibiotic compound. From Klebsiella pneumoniae.
   3914..3961    +  polyA_signal   HSV TK poly(A) signal: herpes simplex virus thymidine kinase polyadenylation signal (Cole and Stacy, 1985)
   4052..4068    -  polyA_signal   bGH poly(A) signal (fragment): bovine growth hormone polyadenylation signal
   4290..4878    +  rep_origin     ori: high-copy-number ColE1/pMB1/pBR322/pUC origin of replication
