[The description below was written by a language model from this plasmid's Addgene catalogue record and pLannotate feature annotations shown in this document.]
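Description:
pEGFPC1 FRB is a mammalian expression plasmid of about 5 kb built on the pEGFP-C1 backbone. It produces the FRB (FKBP12-rapamycin binding) domain of human mTOR fused to the C-terminus of EGFP. The human cytomegalovirus immediate early enhancer and promoter drive transcription. The EGFP coding sequence comes first, followed by a short remnant of the multiple cloning site that acts as a linker. A roughly 300-nt fragment of MTOR corresponding to the FRB domain follows, and an SV40 polyadenylation signal terminates the transcript. The insert was introduced by restriction cloning, but the record does not identify the sites used.

In bacteria the plasmid replicates from a high-copy ColE1/pUC-type origin and is selected with kanamycin. An f1 origin is also present, which can support single-stranded DNA production. The resistance cassette is dual-purpose. A bacterial bla promoter and the SV40 enhancer/early promoter sit in tandem upstream of the Tn5 aminoglycoside phosphotransferase gene (NeoR/KanR), which ends with an HSV TK polyadenylation signal. The same gene therefore confers kanamycin resistance in E. coli and G418 resistance in transfected mammalian cells. The short large T antigen, ble and bGH poly(A) fragments in the annotation are most likely residual backbone sequence or partial matches, not functional elements.

The stated purpose is simply expression of the EGFP-FRB fusion. FRB is the part of mTOR that binds the FKBP12-rapamycin complex, so a fluorescent FRB fusion of this kind is generally suited to visualising or detecting rapamycin-dependent FKBP-FRB association. It can also serve as one partner in chemically induced dimerisation experiments, although the record does not describe a specific application.
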