Addgene plasmid #194119: pEGFPC1 FRB
Purpose: Expresses EGFP-FRB fusion protein
Depositing lab: Jun Liu. Depositing organization: Johns Hopkins University and School of Medicine.
Backbone
  Vector backbone: pEGFPC1
  Vector type: Mammalian Expression
Growth in bacteria
  Bacterial resistance: Kanamycin, 50 μg/mL
  Growth temperature: 37°C
  Growth strain: DH5alpha
  Copy number: High Copy
Gene/Insert
  Gene/Insert name: FRB domain of mTOR
  Species: H. sapiens (human)
  Entrez Gene: MTOR (a.k.a. FRAP, FRAP1, FRAP2, RAFT1, RAPT1, SKS)
  Tag / fusion protein: EGFP (N terminal on backbone)
  Cloning method: Restriction Enzyme; 5′ cloning site unknown (unknown if destroyed)
Terms and licenses: Academic/Nonprofit Terms; Industry Terms: Not Available to Industry
How to cite: pEGFPC1 FRB was a gift from Jun Liu (Addgene plasmid # 194119 ; http://n2t.net/addgene:194119 ; RRID:Addgene_194119)
